Addgene plasmid #110551: pFLAG-ZYG11A
Purpose: expresses a FLAG-tagged human ZYG11A protein in mamalian cells
Depositing lab: Edward Kipreos. Depositing organization: University of Georgia. Publication: The ubiquitin ligase CRL2ZYG11 targets cyclin B1 for degradation in a conserved pathway that facilitates mitotic slippage. Balachandran RS, Heighington CS, Starostina NG, Anderson JW, Owen DL, Vasudevan S, Kipreos ET. J Cell Biol. 2016 Oct 24;215(2):151-166. Epub 2016 Oct 17. 10.1083/jcb.201601083 PubMed 27810909.
Backbone
  Vector backbone: pcDNA3.1(+)
  Vector type: Mammalian Expression
Growth in bacteria
  Bacterial resistance: Ampicillin, 100 μg/mL
  Growth temperature: 37°C
  Growth strain: DH5alpha
  Copy number: High Copy
Gene/Insert
  Gene/Insert name: ZYG11A (alt name: ZYG-11A)
  Species: H. sapiens (human)
  Entrez Gene: ZYG11A (a.k.a. ZYG11)
  Promoter: CMV
  Tag / fusion protein: FLAG (N terminal on insert)
  Cloning method: Restriction Enzyme; 5′ cloning site unknown (unknown if destroyed); 3′ cloning site unknown (unknown if destroyed)
  Sequencing primers: 5′ unknown
Terms and licenses: Academic/Nonprofit Terms; Industry Terms
How to cite: pFLAG-ZYG11A was a gift from Edward Kipreos (Addgene plasmid # 110551 ; http://n2t.net/addgene:110551 ; RRID:Addgene_110551)
