[The description below was written by a language model from this plasmid's Addgene catalogue record and pLannotate feature annotations shown in this document.]
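Description:
pFLAG-ZYG11A is a mammalian expression plasmid built on the pcDNA3.1(+) backbone that drives production of human ZYG11A carrying an N-terminal FLAG epitope. The sequenced record is about 7.7 kb. In bacteria it is maintained at high copy through a ColE1/pUC-type origin and selected with ampicillin via the β-lactamase gene. An f1 origin is also present, as is usual for this backbone. For mammalian cells the backbone supplies a neomycin phosphotransferase cassette under the SV40 early promoter with an SV40 polyadenylation signal, which allows G418 selection of stable transfectants.

The expression unit consists of the CMV immediate-early enhancer and promoter, followed by a T7 promoter that could support in vitro transcription, a short FLAG-coding segment, the ZYG11A open reading frame and the bovine growth hormone polyadenylation signal. The automated annotation matches the tag only as a fragment of 3xFLAG, consistent with a single FLAG epitope. It labels the roughly 2.2 kb coding region as ZYG11B; this most likely reflects a best hit to the closely related paralogue rather than a different insert, since the catalogue entry specifies ZYG11A, but the feature table alone cannot confirm this. Small hits annotated as an HIV-1 LTR fragment, ble, lacI and bom appear to be incidental backbone matches rather than functional parts. The cloning sites used are not recorded.

ZYG11 family proteins act as substrate-recognition subunits of CUL2-based ubiquitin ligases, and the associated study concerns CRL2-ZYG11 targeting cyclin B1 for degradation during mitotic slippage. The plasmid suits transient or stable expression of tagged ZYG11A for detection, immunoprecipitation and functional studies.
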