Features (pLannotate 1.2.2; 21 found; start..end, strand, type, name):
    135..514     +  enhancer       CMV enhancer: human cytomegalovirus immediate early enhancer
    515..718     +  promoter       CMV promoter: human cytomegalovirus (CMV) immediate early promoter
    714..747     +  LTR            5' LTR (truncated) (fragment): truncated 5' long terminal repeat (LTR) from HIV-1
    763..781     +  promoter       T7 promoter: promoter for bacteriophage T7 RNA polymerase
    870..893     +  CDS            3xFLAG (fragment): three tandem FLAG® epitope tags
    987..3164    +  CDS            ZYG11B: ZY11B_HUMAN - Also known as KIAA1730. Experimental evidence at protein level: Swiss-Prot protein existence level 1. Serves as substrate adapter subunit in the E3 ubiquitin ligase complex ZYG11B-CUL2-Elongin BC. Acts redudantly with ZER1 to target substrates bearing N-terminal glycine degrons for proteasomal degradation (PubMed:33093214). Involved in the clearance of proteolytic fragments generated by caspase cleavage during apoptosis since N- terminal glycine degrons are strongly enriched at caspase cleavage sites. Also important in the quality control of protein N- myristoylation in which N-t
   3220..3444    +  polyA_signal   bGH poly(A) signal: bovine growth hormone polyadenylation signal
   3448..3469    +  promoter       SV40 promoter (fragment): SV40 enhancer and early promoter
   3490..3918    +  rep_origin     f1 ori (sequence partly withheld): f1 bacteriophage origin of replication; arrow indicates direction of (+) strand synthesis
   3932..4261    +  promoter       SV40 promoter: SV40 enhancer and early promoter
   4328..5119    +  CDS            neo: KKA2_KLEPN - Also known as kan, nptII. Experimental evidence at protein level: Swiss-Prot protein existence level 1. Resistance to kanamycin, neomycin, paromomycin, ribostamycin, butirosin and gentamicin B. From Klebsiella pneumoniae.
   5143..5301    +  CDS            ble (fragment): BLE_KLEPN - Experimental evidence at protein level: Swiss-Prot protein existence level 1. Binding protein with a strong affinity to the bleomycin family of antibiotics. Binds to CL990; an antimitotic-antibiotic compound. From Klebsiella pneumoniae.
   5296..5417    +  polyA_signal   SV40 poly(A) signal: SV40 polyadenylation signal
   5490..5506    -  protein_bind   lac operator: The lac repressor binds to the lac operator to inhibit transcription in E. coli. This inhibition can be relieved by adding lactose or isopropyl-β-D-thiogalactopyranoside (IPTG). lac repressor encoded by lacI
   5514..5544    -  promoter       lac promoter: promoter for the E. coli lac operon
   5559..5580    -  protein_bind   CAP binding site: CAP binding activates transcription in the presence of cAMP. E. coli catabolite activator protein
   5593..5685    -  CDS            lacI (fragment): lac repressor; lacI; The lac repressor binds to the lac operator to inhibit transcription in E. coli. This inhibition can be relieved by adding lactose or isopropyl-β-D-thiogalactopyranoside (IPTG).
   5868..6456    -  rep_origin     ori: high-copy-number ColE1/pMB1/pBR322/pUC origin of replication
   6627..7487    -  CDS            AmpR: β-lactamase; bla; confers resistance to ampicillin, carbenicillin, and related antibiotics
   7488..7592    -  promoter       AmpR promoter: bla
   7651..7703    -  misc_feature   bom (fragment): basis of mobility region from pBR322
>Addgene plasmid #110551 | pFLAG-ZYG11A | addgene full sequence | sequence record 211567 | Addgene NGS Result
GGAGGTCGCTGAGTAGTGCGCGAGCAAAATTTAAGCTACAACAAGGCAAGGCTTGACCGACAATTGCATG
AAGAATCTGCTTAGGGTTAGGCGTTTTGCGCTGCTTCGCGATGTACGGGCCAGATATACGCGTTGACATT
GATTATTGACTAGTTATTAATAGTAATCAATTACGGGGTCATTAGTTCATAGCCCATATATGGAGTTCCG
CGTTACATAACTTACGGTAAATGGCCCGCCTGGCTGACCGCCCAACGACCCCCGCCCATTGACGTCAATA
ATGACGTATGTTCCCATAGTAACGCCAATAGGGACTTTCCATTGACGTCAATGGGTGGAGTATTTACGGT
AAACTGCCCACTTGGCAGTACATCAAGTGTATCATATGCCAAGTACGCCCCCTATTGACGTCAATGACGG
TAAATGGCCCGCCTGGCATTATGCCCAGTACATGACCTTATGGGACTTTCCTACTTGGCAGTACATCTAC
GTATTAGTCATCGCTATTACCATGGTGATGCGGTTTTGGCAGTACATCAATGGGCGTGGATAGCGGTTTG
ACTCACGGGGATTTCCAAGTCTCCACCCCATTGACGTCAATGGGAGTTTGTTTTGGCACCAAAATCAACG
GGACTTTCCAAAATGTCGTAACAACTCCGCCCCATTGACGCAAATGGGCGGTAGGCGTGTACGGTGGGAG
GTCTATATAAGCAGAGCTCTCTGGCTAACTAGAGAACCCACTGCTTACTGGCTTATCGAAATTAATACGA
CTCACTATAGGGAGACCCAAGCTGGCTAGCGTTTAAACTTAAGCTTGGTACCGAGCTCGGATCCACTAGT
CCAGTGTGGTGGAATTCGCCGCCACCATGGATTACAAGGATGACGACGATAAGTCTGGCGTTCATTTCTT
GCACCCGGGCCACACGCCCCGGAACATCGTCCCTCCTGACGCTCAGAAGGATGCCCTGGGCTGCTGCGTG
GTACAGGAAGAGGCATCTCCCTACACTTTGGTCAACATCTGCCTGAATGTCCTGATTGCTAACCTGGAGA
AATTGTGTTCTGAAAGACCTGATGGAACACTGTGCCTTCCGGAGCATTGGAGTTTCCCTCAGGAAGTAGC
CGAGCGATTTCTCAGGGTGATGACTTGGCAAGGCAAGCTGACTGACAGAACAGCCAGCATTTTCCGAGGC
AACCAAATGAAACTGAAGCTGGTCAATATCCAAAAAGCTAAAATCTCTACAGCTGCATTCATAAAAGCCT
TCTGCCGTCATAAGCTCATTGAACTGAATGCTACTGCAGTGCACGCTGACCTCCCAGTTCCAGACATCAT
AAGTGGACTCTGCAGCAATAGGTGGATCCAGCAAAACCTCCAGTGTCTCCTGTTAGACTCGACAAGCATC
CCTCAAAATTCAAGATTACTGTTCTTTAGTCAGCTCACTGGTCTTCGCATTTTAAGTGTTTTTAATGTTT
GTTTTCATACTGAAGACCTGGCTAATGTTTCTCAGTTACCAAGACTGGAAAGCTTAGATATCTCTAATAC
TCTAGTCACTGATATTTCTGCACTGCTTACCTGTAAGGATCGATTGAAGTCTCTCACAATGCACTATCTG
AAATGCCTGGCCATGACCAAATCACAAATTCTTGCAGTCATTAGAGAACTTAAATGTCTGCTTCACCTTG
ATATTTCTGATCACAGGCAACTCAAATCAGACCTAGCTTTTCATTTGCTACAGCAGAAGGATATCCTGCC
CAATGTTGTGTCATTGGATATTTCTGGGGGCAATTGCATCACTGATGAAGCTGTAGAACTGTTTATACGA
CTGCGGCCTGCCATGCAATTTGTGGGACTATTGGCCACGGATGCTGGCTCTTCTGACTTCTTTACTACAA
AGCAAGGCTTGAGGGTTGCTGGAGGAGCCAGTATGAGTCAGATTTCAGAAGCACTGAGCCGATACAGGAA
CAGATCATGTTTTGTGAAGGAAGCCCTCCACAGGCTGTTCACAGAGACATTTTCAATGGAGGTAACCATG
CCTGCTATTTTAAAGCTTGTGGCTATAGGAATGAGGAATCACCCATTGGATTTGCGAGTGCAGTTCACAG
CCAGTGCTTGCGCTCTCAACCTAACACGCCAGGGCCTGGCCAAGGGGATGCCTGTTCGCCTGTTGTCAGA
GGTCACCTGTCTACTTTTCAAGGCTCTGAAAAATTTCCCCCATTACCAGCAGTTACAGAAGAATTGTCTT
CTCTCCTTAACCAATTCCAGGATTCTTGTGGATGTTCCATTTGACAGGTTTGATGCTGCCAAGTTTGTCA
TGAGATGGCTCTGTAAGCATGAAAACCCCAAGATGCAAACAATGGCAGTGAGTGTCACCTCTATTCTGGC
TCTGCAGCTCTCACCTGAGCAAACGGCACAGCTTGAAGAGCTTTTCATGGCAGTTAAGGAACTTCTAGCA
ATAGTAAAACAAAAGACTACTGAGAATTTAGATGATGTCACCTTCTTGTTTACTTTGAAAGCACTTTGGA
ATCTTACAGATGGGTCTCCAGCTGCCTGCAAGCACTTCATTGAAAATCAAGGATTGCAAATCTTCATCCA
AGTCTTGGAGACCTTTTCAGAGTCAGCAATACAAAGCAAAGTACTTGGTCTTTTGAACAACATAGCAGAA
GTCAGAGAGCTCTCTTCCAAGCTGGTGACCGAAGATGTGCTGAAGCATATCAACAGTTTACTCTGTAGCA
GGGAAATGGAAGTCAGCTATTTTGCTGCAGGTATCATAGCCCACCTGACATCTGACAGACAGCTTTGGAT
ATCCCGTGACTTCCAGAGGCGTACTCTTCTCCAAGATCTGCATGCAACCATACAGAATTGGCCAAGTTCA
AGTTGTAAGATGACAGCATTGGTGACCTATAGATCTTTCAAGACATTTTTCCCGCTCCTTGGCAACTTCT
CTCAACCAGAGGTTCAGCTCTGGGCACTATGGGCTATGTATCATGTCTGCAGTAAAAATCCCAGCAAATA
CTGCAAAATGTTAGTTGAAGAAGAAGGATTGCAGCTTTTGTGTGATATCCAGGAGCACAGTGAGGCAACC
CCCAAAGCACAGCAGATTGCAGCCTCCATTCTGGATGACTTCAGAATGCATTTCATGAATTATCAGAGGC
CCACTCTGTGTCAAATGCCCTTCTGACTCGAGTCTAGAGGGCCCGTTTAAACCCGCTGATCAGCCTCGAC
TGTGCCTTCTAGTTGCCAGCCATCTGTTGTTTGCCCCTCCCCCGTGCCTTCCTTGACCCTGGAAGGTGCC
ACTCCCACTGTCCTTTCCTAATAAAATGAGGAAATTGCATCGCATTGTCTGAGTAGGTGTCATTCTATTC
TGGGGGGTGGGGTGGGGCAGGACAGCAAGGGGGAGGATTGGGAAGACAATAGCAGGCATGCTGGGGATGC
GGTGGGCTCTATGGCTTCTGAGGCGGAAAGAACCAGCTGGGGCTCTAGGGGGTATCCCC
[124 nt withheld, positions 3490-3613]
C
[91 nt withheld, positions 3615-3705]
A
[49 nt withheld, positions 3707-3755]
CCTTTGACGTTGGAGTCCACGTTCTTT
[37 nt withheld, positions 3783-3819]
ACCCTATCTCGGTCTATTCTTTTGATTTATAAGGGATTTTGCCGATTTCGGCCTATTGGTTAAAAAATGA
GCTGATTTAACAAAAATTTAACGCGAATTAATTCTGTGGAATGTGTGTCAGTTAGGGTGTGGAAAGTCCC
CAGGCTCCCCAGCAGGCAGAAGTATGCAAAGCATGCATCTCAATTAGTCAGCAACCAGGTGTGGAAAGTC
CCCAGGCTCCCCAGCAGGCAGAAGTATGCAAAGCATGCATCTCAATTAGTCAGCAACCATAGTCCCGCCC
CTAACTCCGCCCATCCCGCCCCTAACTCCGCCCAGTTCCGCCCATTCTCCGCCCCATGGCTGACTAATTT
TTTTTATTTATGCAGAGGCCGAGGCCGCCTCTGCCTCTGAGCTATTCCAGAAGTAGTGAGGAGGCTTTTT
TGGAGGCCTAGGCTTTTGCAAAAAGCTCCCGGGAGCTTGTATATCCATTTTCGGATCTGATCAAGAGACA
GGATGAGGATCGTTTCGCATGATTGAACAAGATGGATTGCACGCAGGTTCTCCGGCCGCTTGGGTGGAGA
GGCTATTCGGCTATGACTGGGCACAACAGACAATCGGCTGCTCTGATGCCGCCGTGTTCCGGCTGTCAGC
GCAGGGGCGCCCGGTTCTTTTTGTCAAGACCGACCTGTCCGGTGCCCTGAATGAACTGCAGGACGAGGCA
GCGCGGCTATCGTGGCTGGCCACGACGGGCGTTCCTTGCGCAGCTGTGCTCGACGTTGTCACTGAAGCGG
GAAGGGACTGGCTGCTATTGGGCGAAGTGCCGGGGCAGGATCTCCTGTCATCTCACCTTGCTCCTGCCGA
GAAAGTATCCATCATGGCTGATGCAATGCGGCGGCTGCATACGCTTGATCCGGCTACCTGCCCATTCGAC
CACCAAGCGAAACATCGCATCGAGCGAGCACGTACTCGGATGGAAGCCGGTCTTGTCGATCAGGATGATC
TGGACGAAGAGCATCAGGGGCTCGCGCCAGCCGAACTGTTCGCCAGGCTCAAGGCGCGCATGCCCGACGG
CGAGGATCTCGTCGTGACCCATGGCGATGCCTGCTTGCCGAATATCATGGTGGAAAATGGCCGCTTTTCT
GGATTCATCGACTGTGGCCGGCTGGGTGTGGCGGACCGCTATCAGGACATAGCGTTGGCTACCCGTGATA
TTGCTGAAGAGCTTGGCGGCGAATGGGCTGACCGCTTCCTCGTGCTTTACGGTATCGCCGCTCCCGATTC
GCAGCGCATCGCCTTCTATCGCCTTCTTGACGAGTTCTTCTGAGCGGGACTCTGGGGTTCGAAATGACCG
ACCAAGCGACGCCCAACCTGCCATCACGAGATTTCGATTCCACCGCCGCCTTCTATGAAAGGTTGGGCTT
CGGAATCGTTTTCCGGGACGCCGGCTGGATGATCCTCCAGCGCGGGGATCTCATGCTGGAGTTCTTCGCC
CACCCCAACTTGTTTATTGCAGCTTATAATGGTTACAAATAAAGCAATAGCATCACAAATTTCACAAATA
AAGCATTTTTTTCACTGCATTCTAGTTGTGGTTTGTCCAAACTCATCAATGTATCTTATCATGTCTGTAT
ACCGTCGACCTCTAGCTAGAGCTTGGCGTAATCATGGTCATAGCTGTTTCCTGTGTGAAATTGTTATCCG
CTCACAATTCCACACAACATACGAGCCGGAAGCATAAAGTGTAAAGCCTGGGGTGCCTAATGAGTGAGCT
AACTCACATTAATTGCGTTGCGCTCACTGCCCGCTTTCCAGTCGGGAAACCTGTCGTGCCAGCTGCATTA
ATGAATCGGCCAACGCGCGGGGAGAGGCGGTTTGCGTATTGGGCGCTCTTCCGCTTCCTCGCTCACTGAC
TCGCTGCGCTCGGTCGTTCGGCTGCGGCGAGCGGTATCAGCTCACTCAAAGGCGGTAATACGGTTATCCA
CAGAATCAGGGGATAACGCAGGAAAGAACATGTGAGCAAAAGGCCAGCAAAAGGCCAGGAACCGTAAAAA
GGCCGCGTTGCTGGCGTTTTTCCATAGGCTCCGCCCCCCTGACGAGCATCACAAAAATCGACGCTCAAGT
CAGAGGTGGCGAAACCCGACAGGACTATAAAGATACCAGGCGTTTCCCCCTGGAAGCTCCCTCGTGCGCT
CTCCTGTTCCGACCCTGCCGCTTACCGGATACCTGTCCGCCTTTCTCCCTTCGGGAAGCGTGGCGCTTTC
TCATAGCTCACGCTGTAGGTATCTCAGTTCGGTGTAGGTCGTTCGCTCCAAGCTGGGCTGTGTGCACGAA
CCCCCCGTTCAGCCCGACCGCTGCGCCTTATCCGGTAACTATCGTCTTGAGTCCAACCCGGTAAGACACG
ACTTATCGCCACTGGCAGCAGCCACTGGTAACAGGATTAGCAGAGCGAGGTATGTAGGCGGTGCTACAGA
GTTCTTGAAGTGGTGGCCTAACTACGGCTACACTAGAAGAACAGTATTTGGTATCTGCGCTCTGCTGAAG
CCAGTTACCTTCGGAAAAAGAGTTGGTAGCTCTTGATCCGGCAAACAAACCACCGCTGGTAGCGGTGGTT
TTTTTGTTTGCAAGCAGCAGATTACGCGCAGAAAAAAAGGATCTCAAGAAGATCCTTTGATCTTTTCTAC
GGGGTCTGACGCTCAGTGGAACGAAAACTCACGTTAAGGGATTTTGGTCATGAGATTATCAAAAAGGATC
TTCACCTAGATCCTTTTAAATTAAAAATGAAGTTTTAAATCAATCTAAAGTATATATGAGTAAACTTGGT
CTGACAGTTACCAATGCTTAATCAGTGAGGCACCTATCTCAGCGATCTGTCTATTTCGTTCATCCATAGT
TGCCTGACTCCCCGTCGTGTAGATAACTACGATACGGGAGGGCTTACCATCTGGCCCCAGTGCTGCAATG
ATACCGCGAGACCCACGCTCACCGGCTCCAGATTTATCAGCAATAAACCAGCCAGCCGGAAGGGCCGAGC
GCAGAAGTGGTCCTGCAACTTTATCCGCCTCCATCCAGTCTATTAATTGTTGCCGGGAAGCTAGAGTAAG
TAGTTCGCCAGTTAATAGTTTGCGCAACGTTGTTGCCATTGCTACAGGCATCGTGGTGTCACGCTCGTCG
TTTGGTATGGCTTCATTCAGCTCCGGTTCCCAACGATCAAGGCGAGTTACATGATCCCCCATGTTGTGCA
AAAAAGCGGTTAGCTCCTTCGGTCCTCCGATCGTTGTCAGAAGTAAGTTGGCCGCAGTGTTATCACTCAT
GGTTATGGCAGCACTGCATAATTCTCTTACTGTCATGCCATCCGTAAGATGCTTTTCTGTGACTGGTGAG
TACTCAACCAAGTCATTCTGAGAATAGTGTATGCGGCGACCGAGTTGCTCTTGCCCGGCGTCAATACGGG
ATAATACCGCGCCACATAGCAGAACTTTAAAAGTGCTCATCATTGGAAAACGTTCTTCGGGGCGAAAACT
CTCAAGGATCTTACCGCTGTTGAGATCCAGTTCGATGTAACCCACTCGTGCACCCAACTGATCTTCAGCA
TCTTTTACTTTCACCAGCGTTTCTGGGTGAGCAAAAACAGGAAGGCAAAATGCCGCAAAAAAGGGAATAA
GGGCGACACGGAAATGTTGAATACTCATACTCTTCCTTTTTCAATATTATTGAAGCATTTATCAGGGTTA
TTGTCTCATGAGCGGATACATATTTGAATGTATTTAGAAAAATAAACAAATAGGGGTTCCGCGCACATTT
CCCCGAAAAGTGCCACCTGACGTCGACGGATCGGGAGATCTCCCGATCCCCTATGGTGCACTCTCAGTAC
AATCTGCTCTGATGCCGCATAGTTAAGCCAGTATCTGCTCCCTGCTTGTGTGTT
