>Addgene plasmid #110551 | pFLAG-ZYG11A | depositor partial sequence | sequence record 207919 | ZYG11A gene insert
AGCTTGGTACCGAGCTCGGATCCACTAGTCCAGTGTGGTGGAATTCGCCGCCACCATGGATTACAAGGAT
GACGACGATAAGTCTGGCGTTCATTTCTTGCACCCGGGCCACACGCCCCGGAACATCGTCCCTCCTGACG
CTCAGAAGGATGCCCTGGGCTGCTGCGTGGTACAGGAAGAGGCATCTCCCTACACTTTGGTCAACATCTG
CCTGAATGTCCTGATTGCTAACCTGGAGAAATTGTGTTCTGAAAGACCTGATGGAACACTGTGCCTTCCG
GAGCATTGGAGTTTCCCTCAGGAAGTAGCCGAGCGATTTCTCAGGGTGATGACTTGGCAAGGCAAGCTGA
CTGACAGAACAGCCAGCATTTTCCGAGGCAACCAAATGAAACTGAAGCTGGTCAATATCCAAAAAGCTAA
AATCTCTACAGCTGCATTCATAAAAGCCTTCTGCCGTCATAAGCTCATTGAACTGAATGCTACTGCAGTG
CACGCTGACCTCCCAGTTCCAGACATCATAAGTGGACTCTGCAGCAATAGGTGGATCCAGCAAAACCTCC
AGTGTCTCCTGTTAGACTCGACAAGCATCCCTCAAAATTCAAGATTACTGTTCTTTAGTCAGCTCACTGG
TCTTCGCATTTTAAGTGTTTTTAATGTTTGTTTTCATACTGAAGACCTGGCTAATGTTTCTCAGTTACCA
AGACTGGAAAGCTTAGATATCTCTAATACTCTAGTCACTGATATTTCTGCACTGCTTACCTGTAAGGATC
GATTGAAGTCTCTCACAATGCACTATCTGAAATGCCTGGCCATGACCAAATCACAAATTCTTGCAGTCAT
TAGAGAACTTAAATGTCTGCTTCACCTTGATATTTCTGATCACAGGCAACTCAAATCAGACCTAGCTTTT
CATTTGCTACAGCAGAAGGATATCCTGCCCAATGTTGTGTCATTGGATATTTCTGGGGGCAATTGCATCA
CTGATGAAGCTGTAGAACTGTTTATACGACTGCGGCCTGCCATGCAATTTGTGGGACTATTGGCCACGGA
TGCTGGCTCTTCTGACTTCTTTACTACAAAGCAAGGCTTGAGGGTTGCTGGAGGAGCCAGTATGAGTCAG
ATTTCAGAAGCACTGAGCCGATACAGGAACAGATCATGTTTTGTGAAGGAAGCCCTCCACAGGCTGTTCA
CAGAGACATTTTCAATGGAGGTAACCATGCCTGCTATTTTAAAGCTTGTGGCTATAGGAATGAGGAATCA
CCCATTGGATTTGCGAGTGCAGTTCACAGCCAGTGCTTGCGCTCTCAACCTAACACGCCAGGGCCTGGCC
AAGGGGATGCCTGTTCGCCTGTTGTCAGAGGTCACCTGTCTACTTTTCAAGGCTCTGAAAAATTTCCCCC
ATTACCAGCAGTTACAGAAGAATTGTCTTCTCTCCTTAACCAATTCCAGGATTCTTGTGGATGTTCCATT
TGACAGGTTTGATGCTGCCAAGTTTGTCATGAGATGGCTCTGTAAGCATGAAAACCCCAAGATGCAAACA
ATGGCAGTGAGTGTCACCTCTATTCTGGCTCTGCAGCTCTCACCTGAGCAAACGGCACAGCTTGAAGAGC
TTTTCATGGCAGTTAAGGAACTTCTAGCAATAGTAAAACAAAAGACTACTGAGAATTTAGATGATGTCAC
CTTCTTGTTTACTTTGAAAGCACTTTGGAATCTTACAGATGGGTCTCCAGCTGCCTGCAAGCACTTCATT
GAAAATCAAGGATTGCAAATCTTCATCCAAGTCTTGGAGACCTTTTCAGAGTCAGCAATACAAAGCAAAG
TACTTGGTCTTTTGAACAACATAGCAGAAGTCAGAGAGCTCTCTTCCAAGCTGGTGACCGAAGATGTGCT
GAAGCATATCAACAGTTTACTCTGTAGCAGGGAAATGGAAGTCAGCTATTTTGCTGCAGGTATCATAGCC
CACCTGACATCTGACAGACAGCTTTGGATATCCCGTGACTTCCAGAGGCGTACTCTTCTCCAAGATCTGC
ATGCAACCATACAGAATTGGCCAAGTTCAAGTTGTAAGATGACAGCATTGGTGACCTATAGATCTTTCAA
GACATTTTTCCCGCTCCTTGGCAACTTCTCTCAACCAGAGGTTCAGCTCTGGGCACTATGGGCTATGTAT
CATGTCTGCAGTAAAAATCCCAGCAAATACTGCAAAATGTTAGTTGAAGAAGAAGGATTGCAGCTTTTGT
GTGATATCCAGGAGCACAGTGAGGCAACCCCCAAAGCACAGCAGATTGCAGCCTCCATTCTGGATGACTT
CAGAATGCATTTCATGAATTATCAGAGGCCCACTCTGTGTCAAATGCCCTTCTGACTCGAGTCTAGAGGG
CCCGTTTAAACCCGCTGATCAGCCTCGACTG
